>Addgene plasmid #62006 | NKP40 RFP (794) | addgene partial sequence | sequence record 102665 | mCherry-R 5'-TTGGTCACCTTCAGCTTGG-3'
CCTCGATCTCGAACTCGTGGCCGTTCACGGAGCCCTCCATGCGCACCTTGAAGCGCATGAACTCCTTGAT
GACGTCCTCGGAGGAACGGCCCATGGCCATTCGGATCCCGGGCCCGCGGTACCGTCGACACAGTTCTCCC
AGCTCGCCTTCCATTGCCCGCACCATGACATACAGCTCGGCCAGACCCACCACAGAGGCGACGATCAATG
CAGCTAGCACCCGCGAGGCCATTTCTGTGAAGATATATTGGCTTCCAAGGTAAGTGCAGACGAAGGCAGC
AACCACCGTGACAATGAAATTGAAGATGGTGATGACCAGAGCCTTCAATGATCTCACTTGCTTTCCCAGG
TCGCTGAGAGTCCCACCATGTCTTGTATCCTGACAAGTGACGTTGCGGGTGATCCGTTTATATTCCTCAT
TGGCCAGCTGTATCTTAATCTTCTCCAGCCGGGCAACTAGTTCTGGGTTCCGTGGAGGCTTCACAACCTC
TGGGAGATAGATTTCACTGCCTTCTAGGAGCTCATGGAGGTATAGTTTGGAATCCCTTTCTCTCAGATGC
TGGTGCAGATCCCGGATGAGACGGAAAGAAACCAAGCGTTGGGGGCCACTGGAGCTATCACCGCCCTTGT
GCTTCTTCCCCAGCGCGGCCTCAAGCTCGGCCCGCAGCTTTCGGGGTAGCCGCTCTGGCTCCAGCTCCCC
GCCGGGGCCCAAAGCACGCACCAATCGCTCGCCCGCAAGCAAAGAGGACGCCATAGATCTGAGTCCGGTA
GCGCTAGCTTGGGCTGCAGGTCGAAAGGCCCGGAGATGAGGAAGAGGAGAACAGCGCGGCAGACGTGCGC
TTTTGAAGCGTGCAGAATGCCGGGCCTCCGGAGGACCTTCG
