[The description below was written by a language model from this plasmid's Addgene catalogue record.]
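Description:
NKP40 RFP (794) is a mammalian expression plasmid built on the pmRFP-N2 backbone, whose manufacturer is not recorded. It carries the human gene C17orf32, also called NKP40, which the record describes as a nuclear envelope transmembrane protein. The coding sequence sits upstream of the backbone's monomeric red fluorescent protein, so the product is expressed with mRFP fused to its C terminus. The listed promoter is pgk, the phosphoglycerate kinase promoter, which generally gives moderate constitutive expression across many mammalian cell types. The plasmid is maintained in E. coli as a high-copy construct under kanamycin selection. The record does not name the origin of replication, any mammalian selection marker or the polyadenylation signal, and the cloning method is given as unknown. No feature table accompanies the entry, so the exact junctions and any linker between NKP40 and mRFP cannot be described.

The stated purpose is mammalian expression of this nuclear envelope transmembrane protein. A red fluorescent fusion lets the protein's subcellular distribution be followed by microscopy after transfection, for instance to check whether it targets the nuclear rim. The construct comes from a study of the leukocyte nuclear envelope proteome, which identified novel transmembrane proteins, reported that the proteome's composition varies with cell activation, and found that some of these proteins affect genome architecture. This suggests that tagged constructs like this one served to confirm localisation of candidates and to examine the effects of their overexpression, though the record does not detail the specific experiments performed with this plasmid.
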