Addgene plasmid #62006: NKP40 RFP (794)
Purpose: mammalian expression of nuclear envelope transmembrane protein
Depositing lab: Eric Schirmer. Depositing organization: University of Edinburgh. Publication: The leukocyte nuclear envelope proteome varies with cell activation and contains novel transmembrane proteins that affect genome architecture. Korfali N, Wilkie GS, Swanson SK, Srsen V, Batrakou DG, Fairley EA, Malik P, Zuleger N, Goncharevich A, de Las Heras J, Kelly DA, Kerr AR, Florens L, Schirmer EC. Mol Cell Proteomics. 2010 Dec;9(12):2571-85. doi: 10.1074/mcp.M110.002915. Epub 2010 Aug 6. PubMed 20693407.
Backbone
  Vector backbone: pmRFP-N2
  Backbone manufacturer: unknown
  Vector type: Mammalian Expression
Growth in bacteria
  Bacterial resistance: Kanamycin, 50 μg/mL
  Growth temperature: 37°C
  Growth strain: DH5alpha
  Copy number: High Copy
Gene/Insert
  Gene/Insert name: C17orf32 (alt name: NKP40)
  Species: H. sapiens (human)
  Entrez Gene: C17orf32
  Promoter: pgk
  Tag / fusion protein: mRFP (C terminal on backbone)
  Cloning method: Unknown
  Sequencing primers: 5′ unknown; 3′ mRFP1-R
Terms and licenses: Academic/Nonprofit Terms; Industry Terms: Not Available to Industry
How to cite: NKP40 RFP (794) was a gift from Eric Schirmer (Addgene plasmid # 62006 ; http://n2t.net/addgene:62006 ; RRID:Addgene_62006)
